Addgene plasmid #116412: pHAGE-IGF1R-D1239H
Purpose: Lentiviral expression of IGF1R D1239H
Depositing lab: Gordon Mills & Kenneth Scott. Depositing organization: Baylor College of Medicine. Publication: Systematic Functional Annotation of Somatic Mutations in Cancer. Ng PK, Li J, Jeong KJ, Shao S, Chen H, Tsang YH, Sengupta S, Wang Z, Bhavana VH, Tran R, Soewito S, Minussi DC, Moreno D, Kong K, Dogruluk T, Lu H, Gao J, Tokheim C, Zhou DC, Johnson AM, Zeng J, Ip CKM, Ju Z, Wester M, Yu S, Li Y, Vellano CP, Schultz N, Karchin R, Ding L, Lu Y, Cheung LWT, Chen K, Shaw KR, Meric-Bernstam F, Scott KL, Yi S, Sahni N, Liang H, Mills GB. Cancer Cell. 2018 Mar 12;33(3):450-462.e10. doi: 10.1016/j.ccell.2018.01.021. PubMed 29533785.
Backbone
  Vector backbone: pHAGE
  Vector type: Lentiviral
Growth in bacteria
  Bacterial resistance: Ampicillin, 100 μg/mL
  Growth temperature: 37°C
  Growth strain: Stbl3
  Copy number: High Copy
Gene/Insert
  Gene/Insert name: IGF1R
  Species: H. sapiens (human)
  Mutation: D1239H
  Entrez Gene: IGF1R (a.k.a. CD221, IGFIR, IGFR, JTK13)
  Cloning method: Gateway Cloning
Terms and licenses: Academic/Nonprofit Terms; Industry Terms: Not Available to Industry
How to cite: pHAGE-IGF1R-D1239H was a gift from Gordon Mills & Kenneth Scott (Addgene plasmid # 116412 ; http://n2t.net/addgene:116412 ; RRID:Addgene_116412)
