[The description below was written by a language model from this plasmid's Addgene catalogue record and pLannotate feature annotations shown in this document.]
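Description:
pHAGE-IGF1R-D1239H is an HIV-1-derived lentiviral expression plasmid built on the pHAGE backbone, carrying the human insulin-like growth factor 1 receptor (IGF1R) with a D1239H substitution. It is maintained in E. coli as a high-copy plasmid through a ColE1/pUC-type origin and selected with ampicillin via the β-lactamase gene. The record lists a recombination-deficient strain for propagation, as is usual for LTR-containing vectors. The viral portion comprises a truncated 5' LTR, the Ψ packaging signal with an adjoining gag fragment, the Rev response element for Rev-dependent nuclear export of the genomic RNA, the cPPT/CTS element, and a ΔU3 self-inactivating 3' LTR. After integration, expression therefore depends on the internal promoter rather than on LTR activity. Small fragments of nef, rev, lac and SV40 sequences are backbone remnants.

The payload is driven by the constitutive human EF-1α promoter. The IGF1R open reading frame was introduced by Gateway cloning and sits between attB1 and attB2 sites. A V5 epitope tag lies just downstream of attB2, although the record does not state whether the insert reads through into this tag. An EMCV IRES follows and directs translation of EGFP from the same transcript, so fluorescence marks transduced cells that express the cassette. A WPRE ahead of the 3' LTR enhances transcript stability and expression. No mammalian drug-selection marker is annotated.

The construct is intended for lentiviral delivery and stable expression of this IGF1R variant. It was deposited with a study that systematically annotated the functional effects of somatic mutations found in cancer.
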