Features (pLannotate 1.2.2; 27 found; start..end, strand, type, name):
      1..1179    +  promoter       EF-1α promoter: strong constitutive promoter for human elongation factor EF-1α
   1200..1220    +  protein_bind   attB1: mutant version of attB; core recombination site for the Gateway® BP reaction BP Clonase™
   1226..5326    +  CDS            IGF1R (sequence partly withheld): IGF1R_HUMAN - Experimental evidence at protein level: Swiss-Prot protein existence level 1. When present in a hybrid receptor with INSR, binds IGF1. PubMed:12138094 shows that hybrid receptors composed of IGF1R and INSR isoform Long are activated with a high affinity by IGF1, with low affinity by IGF2 and not significantly activated by insulin, and that hybrid receptors composed of IGF1R and INSR isoform Short are activated by IGF1, IGF2 and insulin. In contrast, PubMed:16831875 shows that hybrid receptors composed of IGF1R and INSR isoform Long and hybrid receptors composed of IGF1R and INSR
   5331..5355    -  protein_bind   attB2: mutant version of attB; recombination site for the Gateway® BP reaction BP Clonase™
   5408..5449    +  CDS            V5 tag: epitope tag from simian virus 5
   5575..6037    +  misc_feature   IRES: internal ribosome entry site (IRES) of the encephalomyocarditis virus (EMCV)
   6051..6770    +  CDS            EGFP: the original enhanced GFP (Yang et al., 1996) mammalian codon-optimized
   6784..7372    +  misc_feature   WPRE: woodchuck hepatitis virus posttranscriptional regulatory element
   7380..7445    +  CDS            nef (fragment): NEF_HV1Z2 - Experimental evidence at protein level: Swiss-Prot protein existence level 1. Extracellular Nef protein targets CD4(+) T-lymphocytes for apoptosis by interacting with CXCR4 surface receptors. From Human immunodeficiency virus type 1 group M subtype D (isolate Z2/CDC-Z34) (HIV-1).
   7447..7680    +  LTR            3' LTR (ΔU3): self-inactivating 3' long terminal repeat (LTR) from HIV-1
   7885..7989    +  promoter       AmpR promoter: bla
   7990..8850    +  CDS            AmpR: β-lactamase; bla; confers resistance to ampicillin, carbenicillin, and related antibiotics
   9021..9609    +  rep_origin     ori: high-copy-number ColE1/pMB1/pBR322/pUC origin of replication
   9792..9846    +  CDS            lacI (fragment): lac repressor; lacI; The lac repressor binds to the lac operator to inhibit transcription in E. coli. This inhibition can be relieved by adding lactose or isopropyl-β-D-thiogalactopyranoside (IPTG).
   9852..9945    +  rep_origin     SV40 ori (fragment): SV40 origin of replication
   9970..10007   +  CDS            lacI (fragment): lac repressor; lacI; The lac repressor binds to the lac operator to inhibit transcription in E. coli. This inhibition can be relieved by adding lactose or isopropyl-β-D-thiogalactopyranoside (IPTG).
  10020..10041   +  protein_bind   CAP binding site: CAP binding activates transcription in the presence of cAMP. E. coli catabolite activator protein
  10056..10086   +  promoter       lac promoter: promoter for the E. coli lac operon
  10090..10112   +  protein_bind   lac operator (fragment): The lac repressor binds to the lac operator to inhibit transcription in E. coli. This inhibition can be relieved by adding lactose or isopropyl-β-D-thiogalactopyranoside (IPTG). lac repressor encoded by lacI
  10144..10227   +  polyA_signal   SV40 poly(A) signal (fragment): SV40 polyadenylation signal
  10394..10723   +  CDS            nef (fragment): NEF_HV1BR - Experimental evidence at protein level: Swiss-Prot protein existence level 1. Extracellular Nef protein targets CD4(+) T-lymphocytes for apoptosis by interacting with CXCR4 surface receptors (PubMed:14990729). From Human immunodeficiency virus type 1 group M subtype B (isolate BRU/LAI) (HIV-1).
  10771..11028   +  LTR            5' LTR (truncated): truncated 5' long terminal repeat (LTR) from HIV-1
  11075..11200   +  misc_feature   HIV-1 Ψ: packaging signal of human immunodeficiency virus type 1
  11184..11522   +  CDS            HIV-1 gag (fragment): gag protein from human immunodeficiency virus 1; gag
  11697..11930   +  misc_feature   RRE: The Rev response element (RRE) of HIV-1 allows for Rev-dependent mRNA export from the nucleus to the cytoplasm.
  12307..12407   +  CDS            Rev (fragment): human immunodeficiency virus 1 (HIV-1) Rev protein; rev; enhances nuclear export of unspliced and incompletely spliced viral mRNAs
  12452..12569   +  misc_feature   cPPT/CTS: central polypurine tract and central termination sequence of HIV-1
>Addgene plasmid #116412 | pHAGE-IGF1R-D1239H | addgene full sequence | sequence record 252188 | Addgene NGS Result
GGCTCCGGTGCCCGTCAGTGGGCAGAGCGCACATCGCCCACAGTCCCCGAGAAGTTGGGGGGAGGGGTCG
GCAATTGAACCGGTGCCTAGAGAAGGTGGCGCGGGGTAAACTGGGAAAGTGATGTCGTGTACTGGCTCCG
CCTTTTTCCCGAGGGTGGGGGAGAACCGTATATAAGTGCAGTAGTCGCCGTGAACGTTCTTTTTCGCAAC
GGGTTTGCCGCCAGAACACAGGTAAGTGCCGTGTGTGGTTCCCGCGGGCCTGGCCTCTTTACGGGTTATG
GCCCTTGCGTGCCTTGAATTACTTCCACCTGGCTGCAGTACGTGATTCTTGATCCCGAGCTTCGGGTTGG
AAGTGGGTGGGAGAGTTCGAGGCCTTGCGCTTAAGGAGCCCCTTCGCCTCGTGCTTGAGTTGAGGCCTGG
CCTGGGCGCTGGGGCCGCCGCGTGCGAATCTGGTGGCACCTTCGCGCCTGTCTCGCTGCTTTCGATAAGT
CTCTAGCCATTTAAAATTTTTGATGACCTGCTGCGACGCTTTTTTTCTGGCAAGATAGTCTTGTAAATGC
GGGCCAAGATCTGCACACTGGTATTTCGGTTTTTGGGGCCGCGGGCGGCGACGGGGCCCGTGCGTCCCAG
CGCACATGTTCGGCGAGGCGGGGCCTGCGAGCGCGGCCACCGAGAATCGGACGGGGGTAGTCTCAAGCTG
GCCGGCCTGCTCTGGTGCCTGGCCTCGCGCCGCCGTGTATCGCCCCGCCCTGGGCGGCAAGGCTGGCCCG
GTCGGCACCAGTTGCGTGAGCGGAAAGATGGCCGCTTCCCGGCCCTGCTGCAGGGAGCTCAAAATGGAGG
ACGCGGCGCTCGGGAGAGCGGGCGGGTGAGTCACCCACACAAAGGAAAAGGGCCTTTCCGTCCTCAGCCG
TCGCTTCATGTGACTCCACGGAGTACCGGGCGCCGTCCAGGCACCTCGATTAGTTCTCGAGCTTTTGGAG
TACGTCGTCTTTAGGTTGGGGGGAGGGGTTTTATGCGATGGAGTTTCCCCACACTGAGTGGGTGGAGACT
GAAGTTAGGCCAGCTTGGCACTTGATGTAATTCTCCTTGGAATTTGCCCTTTTTGAGTTTGGATCTTGGT
TCATTCTCAAGCCTCAGACAGTGGTTCAAAGTTTTTTTCTTCCATTTCAGGTGTCGTGAAGCGGCCCTGC
AGATATCAACAAGTTTGTACAAAAAAGCAGGCACCATGAAGTCTGGCTCCGGAGGAGGGTCCCCGACCTC
GCTGTGGGGGCTCCTGTTTCTCTCCGCCGCGCTCTCGCTCTGGCCGACGAGTGGA
[2688 nt withheld, positions 1316-4003]
AAAACAGGATATGAAAACTTCATCCATCTGATCATCGCTCTGCCCGTCGCTGTCCTGTTGATCGTGGGAG
GGTTGGTGATTATGCTGTACGTCTTCCATAGAAAGAGAAATAACAGCAGGCTGGGGAATGGAGTGCTGTA
TGCCTCTGTGAACCCGGAGTACTTCAGCGCTGCTGATGTGTACGTTCCTGATGAGTGGGAGGTGGCTCGG
GAGAAGATCACCATGAGCCGGGAACTTGGGCAGGGGTCGTTTGGGATGGTCTATGAAGGAGTTGCCAAGG
GTGTGGTGAAAGATGAACCTGAAACCAGAGTGGCCATTAAAACAGTGAACGAGGCCGCAAGCATGCGTGA
GAGGATTGAGTTTCTCAACGAAGCTTCTGTGATGAAGGAGTTCAATTGTCACCATGTGGTGCGATTGCTG
GGTGTGGTGTCCCAAGGCCAGCCAACACTGGTCATCATGGAACTGATGACACGGGGCGATCTCAAAAGTT
ATCTCCGGTCTCTGAGGCCAGAAATGGAGAATAATCCAGTCCTAGCACCTCCAAGCCTGAGCAAGATGAT
TCAGATGGCCGGAGAGATTGCAGACGGCATGGCATACCTCAACGCCAATAAGTTCGTCCACAGAGACCTT
GCTGCCCGGAATTGCATGGTAGCCGAAGATTTCACAGTCAAAATCGGAGATTTTGGTATGACGCGAGATA
TCTATGAGACAGACTATTACCGGAAAGGAGGGAAAGGGCTGCTGCCCGTGCGCTGGATGTCTCCTGAGTC
CCTCAAGGATGGAGTCTTCACCACTTACTCGGACGTCTGGTCCTTCGGGGTCGTCCTCTGGGAGATCGCC
ACACTGGCCGAGCAGCCCTACCAGGGCTTGTCCAACGAGCAAGTCCTTCGCTTCGTCATGGAGGGCGGCC
TTCTGGACAAGCCAGACAACTGTCCTCACATGCTGTTTGAACTGATGCGCATGTGCTGGCAGTATAACCC
CAAGATGAGGCCTTCCTTCCTGGAGATCATCAGCAGCATCAAAGAGGAGATGGAGCCTGGCTTCCGGGAG
GTCTCCTTCTACTACAGCGAGGAGAACAAGCTGCCCGAGCCGGAGGAGCTGGACCTGGAGCCAGAGAACA
TGGAGAGCGTCCCCCTGGACCCCTCGGCCTCCTCGTCCTCCCTGCCACTGCCCGACAGACACTCAGGACA
CAAGGCCGAGAACGGCCCCGGCCCTGGGGTGCTGGTCCTCCGCGCCAGCTTCGACGAGAGACAGCCTTAC
GCCCACATGAACGGGGGCCGCAAGAACGAGCGGGCCTTGCCGCTGCCCCAGTCTTCGACCTGCTAGAACC
CAGCTTTCTTGTACAAAGTGGTTGATATCCAGCACAGTGGCGGCCGCTCGAGTCTAGAGGGCCCGCGGTT
CGAAGGTAAGCCTATCCCTAACCCTCTCCTCGGTCTCGATTCTACGCGTACCGGTTAGTAATGAGATCCC
TCCCCCCCCCCTAACGTTACTGGCCGAAGCCGCTTGGAATAAGGCCGGTGTGCGTTTGTCTATATGTTAT
TTTCCACCATATTGCCGTCTTTTGGCAATGTGAGGGCCCGGAAACCTGGCCCTGTCTTCTTGACGAGCAT
TCCTAGGGGTCTTTCCCCTCTCGCCAAAGGAATGCAAGGTCTGTTGAATGTCGTGAAGGAAGCAGTTCCT
CTGGAAGCTTCTTGAAGACAAACAACGTCTGTAGCGACCCTTTGCAGGCAGCGGAACCCCCCACCTGGCG
ACAGGTGCCTCTGCGGCCAAAAGCCACGTGTATAAGATACACCTGCAAAGGCGGCACAACCCCAGTGCCA
CGTTGTGAGTTGGATAGTTGTGGAAAGAGTCAAATGGCTCTCCTCAAGCGTATTCAACAAGGGGCTGAAG
GATGCCCAGAAGGTACCCCATTGTATGGGATCTGATCTGGGGCCTCGGTGCACATGCTTTACATGTGTTT
AGTCGAGGTTAAAAAAACGTCTAGGCCCCCCGAACCACGGGGACGTGGTTTTCCTTTGAAAAACACGATG
ATAATATGGCCACACATATGGTGAGCAAGGGCGAGGAGCTGTTCACCGGGGTGGTGCCCATCCTGGTCGA
GCTGGACGGCGACGTAAACGGCCACAAGTTCAGCGTGTCCGGCGAGGGCGAGGGCGATGCCACCTACGGC
AAGCTGACCCTGAAGTTCATCTGCACCACCGGCAAGCTGCCCGTGCCCTGGCCCACCCTCGTGACCACCC
TGACCTACGGCGTGCAGTGCTTCAGCCGCTACCCCGACCACATGAAGCAGCACGACTTCTTCAAGTCCGC
CATGCCCGAAGGCTACGTCCAGGAGCGCACCATCTTCTTCAAGGACGACGGCAACTACAAGACCCGCGCC
GAGGTGAAGTTCGAGGGCGACACCCTGGTGAACCGCATCGAGCTGAAGGGCATCGACTTCAAGGAGGACG
GCAACATCCTGGGGCACAAGCTGGAGTACAACTACAACAGCCACAACGTCTATATCATGGCCGACAAGCA
GAAGAACGGCATCAAGGTGAACTTCAAGATCCGCCACAACATCGAGGACGGCAGCGTGCAGCTCGCCGAC
CACTACCAGCAGAACACCCCCATCGGCGACGGCCCCGTGCTGCTGCCCGACAACCACTACCTGAGCACCC
AGTCCGCCCTGAGCAAAGACCCCAACGAGAAGCGCGATCACATGGTCCTGCTGGAGTTCGTGACCGCCGC
CGGGATCACTCTCGGCATGGACGAGCTGTACAAGTAAATCGATAGATCCTAATCAACCTCTGGATTACAA
AATTTGTGAAAGATTGACTGGTATTCTTAACTATGTTGCTCCTTTTACGCTATGTGGATACGCTGCTTTA
ATGCCTTTGTATCATGCTATTGCTTCCCGTATGGCTTTCATTTTCTCCTCCTTGTATAAATCCTGGTTGC
TGTCTCTTTATGAGGAGTTGTGGCCCGTTGTCAGGCAACGTGGCGTGGTGTGCACTGTGTTTGCTGACGC
AACCCCCACTGGTTGGGGCATTGCCACCACCTGTCAGCTCCTTTCCGGGACTTTCGCTTTCCCCCTCCCT
ATTGCCACGGCGGAACTCATCGCCGCCTGCCTTGCCCGCTGCTGGACAGGGGCTCGGCTGTTGGGCACTG
ACAATTCCGTGGTGTTGTCGGGGAAATCATCGTCCTTTCCTTGGCTGCTCGCCTGTGTTGCCACCTGGAT
TCTGCGCGGGACGTCCTTCTGCTACGTCCCTTCGGCCCTCAATCCAGCGGACCTTCCTTCCCGCGGCCTG
CTGCCGGCTCTGCGGCCTCTTCCGCGTCTTCGCCTTCGCCCTCAGACGAGTCGGATCTCCCTTTGGGCCG
CCTCCCCGCCTGAGATCCTTTAAGACCAATGACTTACAAGGCAGCTGTAGATCTTAGCCACTTTTTAAAA
GAAAAGGGGGGACTGGAAGGGCTAATTCACTCCCAACGAAGACAAGATCTGCTTTTTGCTTGTACTGGGT
CTCTCTGGTTAGACCAGATCTGAGCCTGGGAGCTCTCTGGCTAACTAGGGAACCCACTGCTTAAGCCTCA
ATAAAGCTTGCCTTGAGTGCTTCAAGTAGTGTGTGCCCGTCTGTTGTGTGACTCTGGTAACTAGAGATCC
CTCAGACCCTTTTAGTCAGTGTGGAAAATCTCTAGCAGTAGTAGTTCATGTCATCTTATTATTCAGTATT
TATAACTTGCAAAGAAATGAATATCAGAGAGTGAGAGGCCCGGGTTAATTAAGGAAAGGGCTAGATCATT
CTTGAAGACGAAAGGGCCTCGTGATACGCCTATTTTTATAGGTTAATGTCATGATAATAATGGTTTCTTA
GACGTCAGGTGGCACTTTTCGGGGAAATGTGCGCGGAACCCCTATTTGTTTATTTTTCTAAATACATTCA
AATATGTATCCGCTCATGAGACAATAACCCTGATAAATGCTTCAATAATATTGAAAAAGGAAGAGTATGA
GTATTCAACATTTCCGTGTCGCCCTTATTCCCTTTTTTGCGGCATTTTGCCTTCCTGTTTTTGCTCACCC
AGAAACGCTGGTGAAAGTAAAAGATGCTGAAGATCAGTTGGGTGCACGAGTGGGTTACATCGAACTGGAT
CTCAACAGCGGTAAGATCCTTGAGAGTTTTCGCCCCGAAGAACGTTTTCCAATGATGAGCACTTTTAAAG
TTCTGCTATGTGGCGCGGTATTATCCCGTGTTGACGCCGGGCAAGAGCAACTCGGTCGCCGCATACACTA
TTCTCAGAATGACTTGGTTGAGTACTCACCAGTCACAGAAAAGCATCTTACGGATGGCATGACAGTAAGA
GAATTATGCAGTGCTGCCATAACCATGAGTGATAACACTGCGGCCAACTTACTTCTGACAACGATCGGAG
GACCGAAGGAGCTAACCGCTTTTTTGCACAACATGGGGGATCATGTAACTCGCCTTGATCGTTGGGAACC
GGAGCTGAATGAAGCCATACCAAACGACGAGCGTGACACCACGATGCCTGTAGCAATGGCAACAACGTTG
CGCAAACTATTAACTGGCGAACTACTTACTCTAGCTTCCCGGCAACAATTAATAGACTGGATGGAGGCGG
ATAAAGTTGCAGGACCACTTCTGCGCTCGGCCCTTCCGGCTGGCTGGTTTATTGCTGATAAATCTGGAGC
CGGTGAGCGTGGGTCTCGCGGTATCATTGCAGCACTGGGGCCAGATGGTAAGCCCTCCCGTATCGTAGTT
ATCTACACGACGGGGAGTCAGGCAACTATGGATGAACGAAATAGACAGATCGCTGAGATAGGTGCCTCAC
TGATTAAGCATTGGTAACTGTCAGACCAAGTTTACTCATATATACTTTAGATTGATTTAAAACTTCATTT
TTAATTTAAAAGGATCTAGGTGAAGATCCTTTTTGATAATCTCATGACCAAAATCCCTTAACGTGAGTTT
TCGTTCCACTGAGCGTCAGACCCCGTAGAAAAGATCAAAGGATCTTCTTGAGATCCTTTTTTTCTGCGCG
TAATCTGCTGCTTGCAAACAAAAAAACCACCGCTACCAGCGGTGGTTTGTTTGCCGGATCAAGAGCTACC
AACTCTTTTTCCGAAGGTAACTGGCTTCAGCAGAGCGCAGATACCAAATACTGTTCTTCTAGTGTAGCCG
TAGTTAGGCCACCACTTCAAGAACTCTGTAGCACCGCCTACATACCTCGCTCTGCTAATCCTGTTACCAG
TGGCTGCTGCCAGTGGCGATAAGTCGTGTCTTACCGGGTTGGACTCAAGACGATAGTTACCGGATAAGGC
GCAGCGGTCGGGCTGAACGGGGGGTTCGTGCACACAGCCCAGCTTGGAGCGAACGACCTACACCGAACTG
AGATACCTACAGCGTGAGCTATGAGAAAGCGCCACGCTTCCCGAAGGGAGAAAGGCGGACAGGTATCCGG
TAAGCGGCAGGGTCGGAACAGGAGAGCGCACGAGGGAGCTTCCAGGGGGAAACGCCTGGTATCTTTATAG
TCCTGTCGGGTTTCGCCACCTCTGACTTGAGCGTCGATTTTTGTGATGCTCGTCAGGGGGGCGGAGCCTA
TGGAAAAACGCCAGCAACGCGGCCTTTTTACGGTTCCTGGCCTTTTGCTGGCCTTTTGCTCACATGTTCT
TTCCTGCGTTATCCCCTGATTCTGTGGATAACCGTATTACCGCCTTTGAGTGAGCTGATACCGCTCGCCG
CAGCCGAACGACCGAGCGCAGCGAGTCAGTGAGCGAGGAAGCGGAAGAGCGCCCAATACGCAAACCGCCT
CTCCCCGCGCGTTGGCCGATTCATTAATGCAGCAAGCTCATGGCTGACTAATTTTTTTTATTTATGCAGA
GGCCGAGGCCGCCTCGGCCTCTGAGCTATTCCAGAAGTAGTGAGGAGGCTTTTTTGGAGGCCTAGGCTTT
TGCAAAAAGCTCCCCGTGGCACGACAGGTTTCCCGACTGGAAAGCGGGCAGTGAGCGCAACGCAATTAAT
GTGAGTTAGCTCACTCATTAGGCACCCCAGGCTTTACACTTTATGCTTCCGGCTCGTATGTTGTGTGGAA
TTGTGAGCGGATAACAATTTCACACAGGAAACAGCTATGACATGATTACGAATTTCACAAATAAAGCATT
TTTTTCACTGCATTCTAGTTGTGGTTTGTCCAAACTCATCAATGTATCTTATCATGTCTGGATCAACTGG
ATAACTCAAGCTAACCAAAATCATCCCAAACTTCCCACCCCATACCCTATTACCACTGCCAATTACCTGT
GGTTTCATTTACTCTAAACCTGTGATTCCTCTGAATTATTTTCATTTTAAAGAAATTGTATTTGTTAAAT
ATGTACTACAAACTTAGTAGTTGGAAGGGCTAATTCACTCCCAAAGAAGACAAGATATCCTTGATCTGTG
GATCTACCACACACAAGGCTACTTCCCTGATTAGCAGAACTACACACCAGGGCCAGGGGTCAGATATCCA
CTGACCTTTGGATGGTGCTACAAGCTAGTACCAGTTGAGCCAGATAAGGTAGAAGAGGCCAATAAAGGAG
AGAACACCAGCTTGTTACACCCTGTGAGCCTGCATGGGATGGATGACCCGGAGAGAGAAGTGTTAGAGTG
GAGGTTTGACAGCCGCCTAGCATTTCATCACGTGGCCCGAGAGCTGCATCCGGAGTACTTCAAGAACTGC
TGATATCGAGCTTGCTACAAGGGACTTTCCGCTGGGGACTTTCCAGGGAGGCGTGGCCTGGGCGGGACTG
GGGAGTGGCGAGCCCTCAGATCCTGCATATAAGCAGCTGCTTTTTGCCTGTACTGGGTCTCTCTGGTTAG
ACCAGATCTGAGCCTGGGAGCTCTCTGGCTAACTAGGGAACCCACTGCTTAAGCCTCAATAAAGCTTGCC
TTGAGTGCTTCAAGTAGTGTGTGCCCGTCTGTTGTGTGACTCTGGTAACTAGAGATCCCTCAGACCCTTT
TAGTCAGTGTGGAAAATCTCTAGCAGTGGCGCCCGAACAGGGACTTGAAAGCGAAAGGGAAACCAGAGGA
GCTCTCTCGACGCAGGACTCGGCTTGCTGAAGCGCGCACGGCAAGAGGCGAGGGGCGGCGACTGGTGAGT
ACGCCAAAAATTTTGACTAGCGGAGGCTAGAAGGAGAGAGATGGGTGCGAGAGCGTCAGTATTAAGCGGG
GGAGAATTAGATCGCGATGGGAAAAAATTCGGTTAAGGCCAGGGGGAAAGAAAAAATATAAATTAAAACA
TATAGTATGGGCAAGCAGGGAGCTAGAACGATTCGCAGTTAATCCTGGCCTGTTAGAAACATCAGAAGGC
TGTAGACAAATACTGGGACAGCTACAACCATCCCTTCAGACAGGATCAGAAGAACTTAGATCATTATATA
ATACAGTAGCAACCCTCTATTGTGTGCATCAAAGGATAGAGATAAAAGACACCAAGGAAGCTTTAGACAA
GATAGAGGAAGAGCAAAACAAAAGTAAGACCACCGCACAGCAAGCGGCCGGCCGCTGATCTTCAGACCTG
GAGGAGGAGATATGAGGGACAATTGGAGAAGTGAATTATATAAATATAAAGTAGTAAAAATTGAACCATT
AGGAGTAGCACCCACCAAGGCAAAGAGAAGAGTGGTGCAGAGAGAAAAAAGAGCAGTGGGAATAGGAGCT
TTGTTCCTTGGGTTCTTGGGAGCAGCAGGAAGCACTATGGGCGCAGCGTCAATGACGCTGACGGTACAGG
CCAGACAATTATTGTCTGGTATAGTGCAGCAGCAGAACAATTTGCTGAGGGCTATTGAGGCGCAACAGCA
TCTGTTGCAACTCACAGTCTGGGGCATCAAGCAGCTCCAGGCAAGAATCCTGGCTGTGGAAAGATACCTA
AAGGATCAACAGCTCCTGGGGATTTGGGGTTGCTCTGGAAAACTCATTTGCACCACTGCTGTGCCTTGGA
ATGCTAGTTGGAGTAATAAATCTCTGGAACAGATTTGGAATCACACGACCTGGATGGAGTGGGACAGAGA
AATTAACAATTACACAAGCTTAATACACTCCTTAATTGAAGAATCGCAAAACCAGCAAGAAAAGAATGAA
CAAGAATTATTGGAATTAGATAAATGGGCAAGTTTGTGGAATTGGTTTAACATAACAAATTGGCTGTGGT
ATATAAAATTATTCATAATGATAGTAGGAGGCTTGGTAGGTTTAAGAATAGTTTTTGCTGTACTTTCTAT
AGTGAATAGAGTTAGGCAGGGATATTCACCATTATCGTTTCAGACCCACCTCCCAACCCCGAGGGGACCC
GACAGGCCCGAAGGAATAGAAGAAGAAGGTGGAGAGAGAGACAGAGACAGATCCATTCGATTAGTGAACG
GATCTCGACGGTATCGCCGAATTCACAAATGGCAGTATTCATCCACAATTTTAAAAGAAAAGGGGGGATT
GGGGGGTACAGTGCAGGGGAAAGAATAGTAGACATAATAGCAACAGACATACAAACTAAAGAATTACAAA
AACAAATTACAAAAATTCAAAATTTTCGGGTTTATTACAGGGACAGCAGAGATCCAGTTTGGACTAGTCG
TGA
