>Addgene plasmid #116412 | pHAGE-IGF1R-D1239H | depositor partial sequence | sequence record 219286 | insert
ATGAAGTCTGGCTCCGGAGGAGGGTCCCCGACCTCGCTGTGGGGGCTCCTGTTTCTCTCCGCCGCGCTCT
CGCTCTGGCCGACGAGTGGA
[2688 nt withheld, positions 91-2778]
AAAACAGGATATGAAAACTTCATCCATCTGATCATCGCTCTGCCCGTCGCTGTCCTGTTGATCGTGGGAG
GGTTGGTGATTATGCTGTACGTCTTCCATAGAAAGAGAAATAACAGCAGGCTGGGGAATGGAGTGCTGTA
TGCCTCTGTGAACCCGGAGTACTTCAGCGCTGCTGATGTGTACGTTCCTGATGAGTGGGAGGTGGCTCGG
GAGAAGATCACCATGAGCCGGGAACTTGGGCAGGGGTCGTTTGGGATGGTCTATGAAGGAGTTGCCAAGG
GTGTGGTGAAAGATGAACCTGAAACCAGAGTGGCCATTAAAACAGTGAACGAGGCCGCAAGCATGCGTGA
GAGGATTGAGTTTCTCAACGAAGCTTCTGTGATGAAGGAGTTCAATTGTCACCATGTGGTGCGATTGCTG
GGTGTGGTGTCCCAAGGCCAGCCAACACTGGTCATCATGGAACTGATGACACGGGGCGATCTCAAAAGTT
ATCTCCGGTCTCTGAGGCCAGAAATGGAGAATAATCCAGTCCTAGCACCTCCAAGCCTGAGCAAGATGAT
TCAGATGGCCGGAGAGATTGCAGACGGCATGGCATACCTCAACGCCAATAAGTTCGTCCACAGAGACCTT
GCTGCCCGGAATTGCATGGTAGCCGAAGATTTCACAGTCAAAATCGGAGATTTTGGTATGACGCGAGATA
TCTATGAGACAGACTATTACCGGAAAGGAGGGAAAGGGCTGCTGCCCGTGCGCTGGATGTCTCCTGAGTC
CCTCAAGGATGGAGTCTTCACCACTTACTCGGACGTCTGGTCCTTCGGGGTCGTCCTCTGGGAGATCGCC
ACACTGGCCGAGCAGCCCTACCAGGGCTTGTCCAACGAGCAAGTCCTTCGCTTCGTCATGGAGGGCGGCC
TTCTGGACAAGCCAGACAACTGTCCTCACATGCTGTTTGAACTGATGCGCATGTGCTGGCAGTATAACCC
CAAGATGAGGCCTTCCTTCCTGGAGATCATCAGCAGCATCAAAGAGGAGATGGAGCCTGGCTTCCGGGAG
GTCTCCTTCTACTACAGCGAGGAGAACAAGCTGCCCGAGCCGGAGGAGCTGGACCTGGAGCCAGAGAACA
TGGAGAGCGTCCCCCTGGACCCCTCGGCCTCCTCGTCCTCCCTGCCACTGCCCGACAGACACTCAGGACA
CAAGGCCGAGAACGGCCCCGGCCCTGGGGTGCTGGTCCTCCGCGCCAGCTTCGACGAGAGACAGCCTTAC
GCCCACATGAACGGGGGCCGCAAGAACGAGCGGGCCTTGCCGCTGCCCCAGTCTTCGACCTGCTGA
